>Addgene plasmid #187447 | DL147_plenti_TRE_HT-iPAK4 | addgene full sequence | sequence record 370243 | Addgene NGS Result
CTCTTGATCCGGCAAACAAACCACCGCTGGTAGCGGTGGTTTTTTTGTTTGCAAGCAGCAGATTACGCGC
AGAAAAAAAGGATCTCAAGAAGATCCTTTGATCTTTTCTACGGGGTCTGACGCTCAGTGGAACGAAAACT
CACGTTAAGGGATTTTGGTCATGAGATTATCAAAAAGGATCTTCACCTAGATCCTTTTAAATTAAAAATG
AAGTTTTAAATCAATCTAAAGTATATATGAGTAAACTTGGTCTGACAGTTACCAATGCTTAATCAGTGAG
GCACCTATCTCAGCGATCTGTCTATTTCGTTCATCCATAGTTGCCTGACTCCCCGTCGTGTAGATAACTA
CGATACGGGAGGGCTTACCATCTGGCCCCAGTGCTGCAATGATACCGCGAGACCCACGCTCACCGGCTCC
AGATTTATCAGCAATAAACCAGCCAGCCGGAAGGGCCGAGCGCAGAAGTGGTCCTGCAACTTTATCCGCC
TCCATCCAGTCTATTAATTGTTGCCGGGAAGCTAGAGTAAGTAGTTCGCCAGTTAATAGTTTGCGCAACG
TTGTTGCCATTGCTACAGGCATCGTGGTGTCACGCTCGTCGTTTGGTATGGCTTCATTCAGCTCCGGTTC
CCAACGATCAAGGCGAGTTACATGATCCCCCATGTTGTGCAAAAAAGCGGTTAGCTCCTTCGGTCCTCCG
ATCGTTGTCAGAAGTAAGTTGGCCGCAGTGTTATCACTCATGGTTATGGCAGCACTGCATAATTCTCTTA
CTGTCATGCCATCCGTAAGATGCTTTTCTGTGACTGGTGAGTACTCAACCAAGTCATTCTGAGAATAGTG
TATGCGGCGACCGAGTTGCTCTTGCCCGGCGTCAATACGGGATAATACCGCGCCACATAGCAGAACTTTA
AAAGTGCTCATCATTGGAAAACGTTCTTCGGGGCGAAAACTCTCAAGGATCTTACCGCTGTTGAGATCCA
GTTCGATGTAACCCACTCGTGCACCCAACTGATCTTCAGCATCTTTTACTTTCACCAGCGTTTCTGGGTG
AGCAAAAACAGGAAGGCAAAATGCCGCAAAAAAGGGAATAAGGGCGACACGGAAATGTTGAATACTCATA
CTCTTCCTTTTTCAATATTATTGAAGCATTTATCAGGGTTATTGTCTCATGAGCGGATACATATTTGAAT
GTATTTAGAAAAATAAACAAATAGGGGTTCCGCGCACATTTCCCCGAAAAGTGCCACCTGACGTCGACGG
ATCGGGAGATCTCCCGATCCCCTATGGTGCACTCTCAGTACAATCTGCTCTGATGCCGCATAGTTAAGCC
AGTATCTGCTCCCTGCTTGTGTGTTGGAGGTCGCTGAGTAGTGCGCGAGCAAAATTTAAGCTACAACAAG
GCAAGGCTTGACCGACAATTGCATGAAGAATCTGCTTAGGGTTAGGCGTTTTGCGCTGCTTCGCGATGTA
CGGGCCAGATATACGCGTTGACATTGATTATTGACTAGTTATTAATAGTAATCAATTACGGGGTCATTAG
TTCATAGCCCATATATGGAGTTCCGCGTTACATAACTTACGGTAAATGGCCCGCCTGGCTGACCGCCCAA
CGACCCCCGCCCATTGACGTCAATAATGACGTATGTTCCCATAGTAACGCCAATAGGGACTTTCCATTGA
CGTCAATGGGTGGAGTATTTACGGTAAACTGCCCACTTGGCAGTACATCAAGTGTATCATATGCCAAGTA
CGCCCCCTATTGACGTCAATGACGGTAAATGGCCCGCCTGGCATTATGCCCAGTACATGACCTTATGGGA
CTTTCCTACTTGGCAGTACATCTACGTATTAGTCATCGCTATTACCATGGTGATGCGGTTTTGGCAGTAC
ATCAATGGGCGTGGATAGCGGTTTGACTCACGGGGATTTCCAAGTCTCCACCCCATTGACGTCAATGGGA
GTTTGTTTTGGCACCAAAATCAACGGGACTTTCCAAAATGTCGTAACAACTCCGCCCCATTGACGCAAAT
GGGCGGTAGGCGTGTACGGTGGGAGGTCTATATAAGCAGCGCGTTTTGCCTGTACTGGGTCTCTCTGGTT
AGACCAGATCTGAGCCTGGGAGCTCTCTGGCTAACTAGGGAACCCACTGCTTAAGCCTCAATAAAGCTTG
CCTTGAGTGCTTCAAGTAGTGTGTGCCCGTCTGTTGTGTGACTCTGGTAACTAGAGATCCCTCAGACCCT
TTTAGTCAGTGTGGAAAATCTCTAGCAGTGGCGCCCGAACAGGGACTTGAAAGCGAAAGGGAAACCAGAG
GAGCTCTCTCGACGCAGGACTCGGCTTGCTGAAGCGCGCACGGCAAGAGGCGAGGGGCGGCGACTGGTGA
GTACGCCAAAAATTTTGACTAGCGGAGGCTAGAAGGAGAGAGATGGGTGCGAGAGCGTCAGTATTAAGCG
GGGGAGAATTAGATCGCGATGGGAAAAAATTCGGTTAAGGCCAGGGGGAAAGAAAAAATATAAATTAAAA
CATATAGTATGGGCAAGCAGGGAGCTAGAACGATTCGCAGTTAATCCTGGCCTGTTAGAAACATCAGAAG
GCTGTAGACAAATACTGGGACAGCTACAACCATCCCTTCAGACAGGATCAGAAGAACTTAGATCATTATA
TAATACAGTAGCAACCCTCTATTGTGTGCATCAAAGGATAGAGATAAAAGACACCAAGGAAGCTTTAGAC
AAGATAGAGGAAGAGCAAAACAAAAGTAAGACCACCGCACAGCAAGCGGCCGCTGATCTTCAGACCTGGA
GGAGGAGATATGAGGGACAATTGGAGAAGTGAATTATATAAATATAAAGTAGTAAAAATTGAACCATTAG
GAGTAGCACCCACCAAGGCAAAGAGAAGAGTGGTGCAGAGAGAAAAAAGAGCAGTGGGAATAGGAGCTTT
GTTCCTTGGGTTCTTGGGAGCAGCAGGAAGCACTATGGGCGCAGCGTCAATGACGCTGACGGTACAGGCC
AGACAATTATTGTCTGGTATAGTGCAGCAGCAGAACAATTTGCTGAGGGCTATTGAGGCGCAACAGCATC
TGTTGCAACTCACAGTCTGGGGCATCAAGCAGCTCCAGGCAAGAATCCTGGCTGTGGAAAGATACCTAAA
GGATCAACAGCTCCTGGGGATTTGGGGTTGCTCTGGAAAACTCATTTGCACCACTGCTGTGCCTTGGAAT
GCTAGTTGGAGTAATAAATCTCTGGAACAGATTTGGAATCACACGACCTGGATGGAGTGGGACAGAGAAA
TTAACAATTACACAAGCTTAATACACTCCTTAATTGAAGAATCGCAAAACCAGCAAGAAAAGAATGAACA
AGAATTATTGGAATTAGATAAATGGGCAAGTTTGTGGAATTGGTTTAACATAACAAATTGGCTGTGGTAT
ATAAAATTATTCATAATGATAGTAGGAGGCTTGGTAGGTTTAAGAATAGTTTTTGCTGTACTTTCTATAG
TGAATAGAGTTAGGCAGGGATATTCACCATTATCGTTTCAGACCCACCTCCCAACCCCGAGGGGACCCGA
CAGGCCCGAAGGAATAGAAGAAGAAGGTGGAGAGAGAGACAGAGACAGATCCATTCGATTAGTGAACGGA
TCGGCACTGCGTGCGCCAATTCTGCAGACAAATGGCAGTATTCATCCACAATTTTAAAAGAAAAGGGGGG
ATTGGGGGGTACAGTGCAGGGGAAAGAATAGTAGACATAATAGCAACAGACATACAAACTAAAGAATTAC
AAAAACAAATTACAAAAATTCAAAATTTTCGGGTTTATTACAGGGACAGCAGAGATCCAGTTTGGTTAAT
TAACCATTCGCCATTCAGGCTGCGCAACTGTTGGGAAGGGCGATCGGTGCGGGCCTCTTCGCTATTACGC
CAGCTGGCGAAAGGGGGATGTGCTGCAAGGCGATTAAGTTGGGTAACGCCAGGGTTTTCCCAGTCACGAC
GTTGTAAAACGACGGCCAGTGAGCGCGCGTAATACGACTCACTATAGGGCGAATTGGCTTTCGTCTTCAC
TCGAGTTTACTCCCTATCAGTGATAGAGAACGTATGTCGAGTTTACTCCCTATCAGTGATAGAGAACGAT
GTCGAGTTTACTCCCTATCAGTGATAGAGAACGTATGTCGAGTTTACTCCCTATCAGTGATAGAGAACGT
ATGTCGAGTTTACTCCCTATCAGTGATAGAGAACGTATGTCGAGTTTATCCCTATCAGTGATAGAGAACG
TATGTCGAGTTTACTCCCTATCAGTGATAGAGAACGTATGTCGAGGTAGGCGTGTACGGTGGGAGGCCTA
TATAAGCAGAGCTCGTTTAGTGAACCGTCAGATCGCCTGGAACCGGTGCCACCATGATCGGTACTGGCTT
TCCATTCGACCCCCATTATGTGGAAGTCCTGGGCGAGCGCATGCACTACGTCGATGTTGGTCCGCGCGAT
GGCACCCCTGTGCTGTTCCTGCACGGTAACCCGACCTCCTCCTACGTGTGGCGCAACATCATCCCGCATG
TTGCACCGACCCATCGCTGCATTGCTCCAGACCTGATCGGTATGGGCAAATCCGACAAACCAGACCTGGG
TTATTTCTTCGACGACCACGTCCGCTTCATGGATGCCTTCATCGAAGCCCTGGGTCTGGAAGAGGTCGTC
CTGGTCATTCACGACTGGGGCTCCGCTCTGGGTTTCCACTGGGCCAAGCGCAATCCAGAGCGCGTCAAAG
GTATTGCATTTATGGAGTTCATCCGCCCTATCCCGACCTGGGACGAATGGCCAGAATTTGCCCGCGAGAC
CTTCCAGGCCTTCCGCACCACCGACGTCGGCCGCAAGCTGATCATCGATCAGAACGTTTTTATCGAGGGT
ACGCTGCCGATGGGTGTCGTCCGCCCGCTGACTGAAGTCGAGATGGACCATTACCGCGAGCCGTTCCTGA
ATCCTGTTGACCGCGAGCCACTGTGGCGCTTCCCAAACGAGCTGCCAATCGCCGGTGAGCCAGCGAACAT
CGTCGCGCTGGTCGAAGAATACATGGACTGGCTGCACCAGTCCCCTGTCCCGAAGCTGCTGTTCTGGGGC
ACCCCAGGCGTTCTGATCCCACCGGCCGAAGCCGCTCGCCTGGCCAAAAGCCTGCCTAACTGCAAGGCTG
TGGACATCGGCCCGGGTCTGAATCTGCTGCAAGAAGACAACCCGGACCTGATCGGCAGCGAGATCGCGCG
CTGGCTGTCGACGCTCGAGATTTCCGGCGAGCCAACCACTTCCGGATCCGAAGCAGAGGACTGGACAGCA
GCCCTACTGAACAGGGGTCGCAGTCGCCAGCCCCTGGTACTAGGGGACAATTGCTTTGCTGACTTGGTGC
ACAACTGGATGGAGCTGCCTGAGGAATTCCCCGCCGCCCCTGCTGTTCCTGGGCCCCCTGGCCCCCGCTC
ACCACAGCGGGAGCCACAGCGAGTATCCCATGAGCAGTTCCGGGCTGCCCTGCAGCTGGTGGTGGACCCA
GGCGACCCCCGCTCCTACCTGGACAACTTCATCAAGATTGGCGAGGGCTCCACGGGCATCGTGTGCATCG
CCACCGTGCGCAGCTCGGGCAAGCTGGTGGCCGTCAAGAAGATGGACCTGCGCAAGCAGCAGAGGCGCGA
GCTGCTCTTCAACGAGGTGGTAATCATGAGGGACTACCAGCACGAGAATGTGGTGGAGATGTACAACAGC
TACCTGGTGGGGGACGAGCTCTGGGTGGTCATGGAGTTCCTGGAAGGAGGCGCCCTCACCGACATCGTCA
CCCACACCAGGATGAACGAGGAGCAGATCGCAGCCGTGTGCCTTGCAGTGCTGCAGGCCCTGTCGGTGCT
CCACGCCCAGGGCGTCATCCACCGGGACATCAAGAGCGACTCGATCCTGCTGACCCATGATGGCAGGGTG
AAGCTGTCAGACTTTGGGTTCTGCGCCCAGGTGAGCAAGGAAGTGCCCCGAAGGAAGTCGCTGGTCGGCA
CGCCCTACTGGATGGCCCCAGAGCTCATCTCCCGCCTTCCCTACGGGCCAGAGGTAGACATCTGGTCGCT
GGGGATAATGGTGATTGAGATGGTGGACGGAGAGCCCCCCTACTTCAACGAGCCACCCCTCAAAGCCATG
AAGATGATTCGGGACAACCTGCCACCCCGACTGAAGAACCTGCACAAGGTGTCGCCATCCCTGAAGGGCT
TCCTGGACCGCCTGCTGGTGCGAGACCCTGCCCAGCGGGCCACGGCAGCCGAGCTGCTGAAGCACCCATT
CCTGGCCAAGGCAGGGCCGCCTGCCAGCATCGTGCCCCTCATGCGCCAGAACCGCACCAGATGAGCGGCC
GCGATATCAAGCTTATCGATAATCAACCTCTGGATTACAAAATTTGTGAAAGATTGACTGGTATTCTTAA
CTATGTTGCTCCTTTTACGCTATGTGGATACGCTGCTTTAATGCCTTTGTATCATGCTATTGCTTCCCGT
ATGGCTTTCATTTTCTCCTCCTTGTATAAATCCTGGTTGCTGTCTCTTTATGAGGAGTTGTGGCCCGTTG
TCAGGCAACGTGGCGTGGTGTGCACTGTGTTTGCTGACGCAACCCCCACTGGTTGGGGCATTGCCACCAC
CTGTCAGCTCCTTTCCGGGACTTTCGCTTTCCCCCTCCCTATTGCCACGGCGGAACTCATCGCCGCCTGC
CTTGCCCGCTGCTGGACAGGGGCTCGGCTGTTGGGCACTGACAATTCCGTGGTGTTGTCGGGGAAATCAT
CGTCCTTTCCTTGGCTGCTCGCCTGTGTTGCCACCTGGATTCTGCGCGGGACGTCCTTCTGCTACGTCCC
TTCGGCCCTCAATCCAGCGGACCTTCCTTCCCGCGGCCTGCTGCCGGCTCTGCGGCCTCTTCCGCGTCTT
CGCCTTCGCCCTCAGACGAGTCGGATCTCCCTTTGGGCCGCCTCCCCGCATCGATACCGTCGACCTCGAG
ACCTAGAAAAACATGGAGCAATCACAAGTAGCAATACAGCAGCTACCAATGCTGATTGTGCCTGGCTAGA
AGCACAAGAGGAGGAGGAGGTGGGTTTTCCAGTCACACCTCAGGTACCTTTAAGACCAATGACTTACAAG
GCAGCTGTAGATCTTAGCCACTTTTTAAAAGAAAAGGGGGGACTGGAAGGGCTAATTCACTCCCAACGAA
GACAAGATATCCTTGATCTGTGGATCTACCACACACAAGGCTACTTCCCTGATTGGCAGAACTACACACC
AGGGCCAGGGATCAGATATCCACTGACCTTTGGATGGTGCTACAAGCTAGTACCAGTTGAGCAAGAGAAG
GTAGAAGAAGCCAATGAAGGAGAGAACACCCGCTTGTTACACCCTGTGAGCCTGCATGGGATGGATGACC
CGGAGAGAGAAGTATTAGAGTGGAGGTTTGACAGCCGCCTAGCATTTCATCACATGGCCCGAGAGCTGCA
TCCGGACTGTACTGGGTCTCTCTGGTTAGACCAGATCTGAGCCTGGGAGCTCTCTGGCTAACTAGGGAAC
CCACTGCTTAAGCCTCAATAAAGCTTGCCTTGAGTGCTTCAAGTAGTGTGTGCCCGTCTGTTGTGTGACT
CTGGTAACTAGAGATCCCTCAGACCCTTTTAGTCAGTGTGGAAAATCTCTAGCAGGGCCCGTTTAAACCC
GCTGATCAGCCTCGACTGTGCCTTCTAGTTGCCAGCCATCTGTTGTTTGCCCCTCCCCCGTGCCTTCCTT
GACCCTGGAAGGTGCCACTCCCACTGTCCTTTCCTAATAAAATGAGGAAATTGCATCGCATTGTCTGAGT
AGGTGTCATTCTATTCTGGGGGGTGGGGTGGGGCAGGACAGCAAGGGGGAGGATTGGGAAGACAATAGCA
GGCATGCTGGGGATGCGGTGGGCTCTATGGCTTCTGAGGCGGAAAGAACCAGCTGGGGCTCTAGGGGGTA
TCCCC
[124 nt withheld, positions 7986-8109]
C
[91 nt withheld, positions 8111-8201]
A
[49 nt withheld, positions 8203-8251]
CCTTTGACGTTGGAGTCCACGTTCTTT
[37 nt withheld, positions 8279-8315]
ACCCTATCTCGGTCTATTCTTTTGATTTATAAGGGATTTTGCCGATTTCGGCCTATTGGTTAAAAAATGA
GCTGATTTAACAAAAATTTAACGCGAATTAATTCTGTGGAATGTGTGTCAGTTAGGGTGTGGAAAGTCCC
CAGGCTCCCCAGCAGGCAGAAGTATGCAAAGCATGCATCTCAATTAGTCAGCAACCAGGTGTGGAAAGTC
CCCAGGCTCCCCAGCAGGCAGAAGTATGCAAAGCATGCATCTCAATTAGTCAGCAACCATAGTCCCGCCC
CTAACTCCGCCCATCCCGCCCCTAACTCCGCCCAGTTCCGCCCATTCTCCGCCCCATGGCTGACTAATTT
TTTTTATTTATGCAGAGGCCGAGGCCGCCTCTGCCTCTGAGCTATTCCAGAAGTAGTGAGGAGGCTTTTT
TGGAGGCCTAGGCTTTTGCAAAAAGCTCCCGGGAGCTTGTATATCCATTTTCGGATCTGATCAGCACGTG
TTGACAATTAATCATCGGCATAGTATATCGGCATAGTATAATACGACAAGGTGAGGAACTAAACCATGGC
CAAGTTGACCAGTGCCGTTCCGGTGCTCACCGCGCGCGACGTCGCCGGAGCGGTCGAGTTCTGGACCGAC
CGGCTCGGGTTCTCCCGGGACTTCGTGGAGGACGACTTCGCCGGTGTGGTCCGGGACGACGTGACCCTGT
TCATCAGCGCGGTCCAGGACCAGGTGGTGCCGGACAACACCCTGGCCTGGGTGTGGGTGCGCGGCCTGGA
CGAGCTGTACGCCGAGTGGTCGGAGGTCGTGTCCACGAACTTCCGGGACGCCTCCGGGCCGGCCATGACC
GAGATCGGCGAGCAGCCGTGGGGGCGGGAGTTCGCCCTGCGCGACCCGGCCGGCAACTGCGTGCACTTCG
TGGCCGAGGAGCAGGACTGACACGTGCTACGAGATTTCGATTCCACCGCCGCCTTCTATGAAAGGTTGGG
CTTCGGAATCGTTTTCCGGGACGCCGGCTGGATGATCCTCCAGCGCGGGGATCTCATGCTGGAGTTCTTC
GCCCACCCCAACTTGTTTATTGCAGCTTATAATGGTTACAAATAAAGCAATAGCATCACAAATTTCACAA
ATAAAGCATTTTTTTCACTGCATTCTAGTTGTGGTTTGTCCAAACTCATCAATGTATCTTATCATGTCTG
TATACCGTCGACCTCTAGCTAGAGCTTGGCGTAATCATGGTCATAGCTGTTTCCTGTGTGAAATTGTTAT
CCGCTCACAATTCCACACAACATACGAGCCGGAAGCATAAAGTGTAAAGCCTGGGGTGCCTAATGAGTGA
GCTAACTCACATTAATTGCGTTGCGCTCACTGCCCGCTTTCCAGTCGGGAAACCTGTCGTGCCAGCTGCA
TTAATGAATCGGCCAACGCGCGGGGAGAGGCGGTTTGCGTATTGGGCGCTCTTCCGCTTCCTCGCTCACT
GACTCGCTGCGCTCGGTCGTTCGGCTGCGGCGAGCGGTATCAGCTCACTCAAAGGCGGTAATACGGTTAT
CCACAGAATCAGGGGATAACGCAGGAAAGAACATGTGAGCAAAAGGCCAGCAAAAGGCCAGGAACCGTAA
AAAGGCCGCGTTGCTGGCGTTTTTCCATAGGCTCCGCCCCCCTGACGAGCATCACAAAAATCGACGCTCA
AGTCAGAGGTGGCGAAACCCGACAGGACTATAAAGATACCAGGCGTTTCCCCCTGGAAGCTCCCTCGTGC
GCTCTCCTGTTCCGACCCTGCCGCTTACCGGATACCTGTCCGCCTTTCTCCCTTCGGGAAGCGTGGCGCT
TTCTCATAGCTCACGCTGTAGGTATCTCAGTTCGGTGTAGGTCGTTCGCTCCAAGCTGGGCTGTGTGCAC
GAACCCCCCGTTCAGCCCGACCGCTGCGCCTTATCCGGTAACTATCGTCTTGAGTCCAACCCGGTAAGAC
ACGACTTATCGCCACTGGCAGCAGCCACTGGTAACAGGATTAGCAGAGCGAGGTATGTAGGCGGTGCTAC
AGAGTTCTTGAAGTGGTGGCCTAACTACGGCTACACTAGAAGAACAGTATTTGGTATCTGCGCTCTGCTG
AAGCCAGTTACCTTCGGAAAAAGAGTTGGTAG
Features (pLannotate 1.2.2; 34 found; start..end, strand, type, name):
    259..1119    -  CDS            AmpR: β-lactamase; bla; confers resistance to ampicillin, carbenicillin, and related antibiotics
   1120..1224    -  promoter       AmpR promoter: bla
   1283..1335    -  misc_feature   bom (fragment): basis of mobility region from pBR322
   1490..1869    +  enhancer       CMV enhancer: human cytomegalovirus immediate early enhancer
   1870..2069    +  promoter       CMV promoter: human cytomegalovirus (CMV) immediate early promoter
   2087..2267    +  LTR            5' LTR (truncated): truncated 5' long terminal repeat (LTR) from HIV-1
   2314..2439    +  misc_feature   HIV-1 Ψ: packaging signal of human immunodeficiency virus type 1
   2423..2786    +  CDS            HIV-1 gag (fragment): gag protein from human immunodeficiency virus 1; gag
   2932..3165    +  misc_feature   RRE: The Rev response element (RRE) of HIV-1 allows for Rev-dependent mRNA export from the nucleus to the cytoplasm.
   3542..3642    +  CDS            Rev (fragment): human immunodeficiency virus 1 (HIV-1) Rev protein; rev; enhances nuclear export of unspliced and incompletely spliced viral mRNAs
   3692..3809    +  misc_feature   cPPT/CTS: central polypurine tract and central termination sequence of HIV-1
   3857..4012    -  CDS            lacZα (fragment): LacZα fragment of β-galactosidase; lacZ fragment
   4020..4038    +  promoter       T7 promoter: promoter for bacteriophage T7 RNA polymerase
   4063..4377    +  promoter       tight TRE promoter: Tet-responsive promoter PTight, consisting of seven tet operator sequences followed by the minimal CMV promoter
   4397..5278    +  CDS            HaloTag®: modified bacterial dehalogenase that forms covalent bonds with chloroalkane derivatives
   5294..5413    +  CDS            Inka1 (fragment): INKA1_MOUSE - Also known as Fam212a. Experimental evidence at protein level: Swiss-Prot protein existence level 1. Inhibitor of the serine/threonine-protein kinase PAK4. Acts by binding PAK4 in a substrate-like manner, inhibiting the protein kinase activity. From Mus musculus (Mouse).
   5420..6361    +  CDS            PAK4 (fragment): PAK4_HUMAN - Also known as KIAA1142. Experimental evidence at protein level: Swiss-Prot protein existence level 1. Serine/threonine protein kinase that plays a role in a variety of different signaling pathways including cytoskeleton regulation, cell migration, growth, proliferation or cell survival. Activation by various effectors including growth factor receptors or active CDC42 and RAC1 results in a conformational change and a subsequent autophosphorylation on several serine and/or threonine residues. Phosphorylates and inactivates the protein phosphatase SSH1, leading to increased inhibitor
   6372..6391    +  misc_feature   MCS (fragment): pBluescript multiple cloning site
   6391..6979    +  misc_feature   WPRE: woodchuck hepatitis virus posttranscriptional regulatory element
   6916..7497    +  CDS            nef (fragment): NEF_HV1H2 - Experimental evidence at protein level: Swiss-Prot protein existence level 1. Extracellular Nef protein targets CD4(+) T-lymphocytes for apoptosis by interacting with CXCR4 surface receptors. From Human immunodeficiency virus type 1 group M subtype B (isolate HXB2) (HIV-1).
   7504..7684    +  LTR            5' LTR (truncated): truncated 5' long terminal repeat (LTR) from HIV-1
   7716..7940    +  polyA_signal   bGH poly(A) signal: bovine growth hormone polyadenylation signal
   7944..7965    +  promoter       SV40 promoter (fragment): SV40 enhancer and early promoter
   7986..8414    +  rep_origin     f1 ori (sequence partly withheld): f1 bacteriophage origin of replication; arrow indicates direction of (+) strand synthesis
   8428..8757    +  promoter       SV40 promoter: SV40 enhancer and early promoter
   8805..8852    +  promoter       EM7 promoter: synthetic bacterial promoter&nbsp
   8871..9245    +  CDS            BleoR: antibiotic-binding protein; Sh ble from Streptoalloteichus hindustanus; confers resistance to bleomycin, phleomycin, and Zeocin™
   9255..9380    +  CDS            ble (fragment): BLE_KLEPN - Experimental evidence at protein level: Swiss-Prot protein existence level 1. Binding protein with a strong affinity to the bleomycin family of antibiotics. Binds to CL990; an antimitotic-antibiotic compound. From Klebsiella pneumoniae.
   9375..9496    +  polyA_signal   SV40 poly(A) signal: SV40 polyadenylation signal
   9569..9585    -  protein_bind   lac operator: The lac repressor binds to the lac operator to inhibit transcription in E. coli. This inhibition can be relieved by adding lactose or isopropyl-β-D-thiogalactopyranoside (IPTG). lac repressor encoded by lacI
   9593..9623    -  promoter       lac promoter: promoter for the E. coli lac operon
   9638..9659    -  protein_bind   CAP binding site: CAP binding activates transcription in the presence of cAMP. E. coli catabolite activator protein
   9672..9764    -  CDS            lacI (fragment): lac repressor; lacI; The lac repressor binds to the lac operator to inhibit transcription in E. coli. This inhibition can be relieved by adding lactose or isopropyl-β-D-thiogalactopyranoside (IPTG).
   9947..88      -  rep_origin     ori (across the origin): high-copy-number ColE1/pMB1/pBR322/pUC origin of replication
