[The description below was written by a language model from this plasmid's Addgene catalogue record and pLannotate feature annotations shown in this document.]
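Description:
DL147_plenti_TRE_HT-iPAK4 is an HIV-1-derived lentiviral transfer plasmid for doxycycline-inducible (Tet-On) expression of a HaloTag-iPAK4 fusion in mammalian cells. It is propagated in E. coli through a high-copy ColE1/pUC-type origin with ampicillin selection from the β-lactamase gene, and it also carries an f1 origin. The catalogue lists a total size of 10,476 bp, while the sequenced record is 10,447 nt. The viral genome is driven in packaging cells by a CMV enhancer/promoter fused to a truncated 5' LTR, so genomic RNA production should not depend on Tat. This is followed by the Ψ packaging signal with a gag fragment, the RRE for Rev-dependent nuclear export, and the cPPT/CTS. A WPRE sits downstream of the cargo to boost transcript levels. The viral unit ends in a truncated 3' LTR, an arrangement typical of self-inactivating vectors, followed by a bGH polyadenylation signal.

The payload is transcribed from the tight TRE promoter (seven tet operators upstream of a minimal CMV promoter). This promoter needs a reverse tetracycline transactivator, which is not annotated on this plasmid and presumably has to be supplied separately. The open reading frame places an N-terminal HaloTag, a dehalogenase that binds chloroalkane ligands covalently, upstream of a short mouse Inka1 fragment (the INKA box, a PAK4 inhibitor) and a human PAK4 fragment. Outside the LTRs lies an SV40/EM7-driven BleoR (Zeocin resistance) cassette, which would not be transferred with the virus. The associated publication concerns time-tagged intracellular "ticker tape" recordings. The record itself does not describe how the fusion is used in that work.
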