Addgene plasmid #187447: DL147_plenti_TRE_HT-iPAK4
Purpose: Tet-On inducible expression of HaloTag-iPAK4 in a lentiviral backbone
Depositing lab: Adam Cohen. Depositing organization: Harvard University. Publication: Time-tagged ticker tapes for intracellular recordings. Lin D, Li X, Moult E, Park P, Tang B, Shen H, Grimm JB, Falco N, Jia BZ, Baker D, Lavis LD, Cohen AE. Nat Biotechnol. 2023 Jan 2. doi: 10.1038/s41587-022-01524-7. PubMed 36593408.
Backbone
  Vector backbone: lentiviral
  Backbone size w/o insert (bp): 8476
  Total vector size (bp): 10476
  Vector type: Mammalian Expression, Lentiviral
Growth in bacteria
  Bacterial resistance: Ampicillin, 100 μg/mL
  Growth temperature: 30°C
  Growth strain: NEB Stable
  Copy number: Unknown
Gene/Insert
  Gene/Insert name: INKA-box Pak4
  Insert size (bp): 1979
  Tag / fusion protein: halo tag
Terms and licenses: Academic/Nonprofit Terms; Industry Terms: Not Available to Industry
Depositor comments: Please visit https://doi.org/10.1101/2021.10.13.463862 for bioRxiv preprint.
How to cite: DL147_plenti_TRE_HT-iPAK4 was a gift from Adam Cohen (Addgene plasmid # 187447 ; http://n2t.net/addgene:187447 ; RRID:Addgene_187447)
